>Addgene plasmid #125913 | 100_pAAV-ProA30-CatCh-GFP-WPRE | addgene full sequence | sequence record 257150 | Addgene NGS Result
CCTGCAGGCAGCTGCGCGCTCGCTCGCTCACTGAGGCCGCCCGGGCGTCGGGCGACCTTTGGTCGCCCGG
CCTCAGTGAGCGAGCGAGCGCGCAGAGAGGGAGTGGCCAACTCCATCACTAGGGGTTCCTGCGGCCGCAC
GCGTGCAAACCCTGCCCTCCCGCCACCACAGCTGTGTGATTAGGCTGCCACCCGTGCTGCAGCTCGCTCC
TCATACCTGCCAACGGGGCAGAAGGACAGCACCTTGGAGTAAGAAGAAATCAGTTCATCAGAGTAAAAGG
CTGCTCTGCCTCTACCACAGCAGGGCTCCTCTTGTAGGGCTGTGAAGAGGTGCCCCTGTGTCCATTGCTA
AGGTCTGTCCTCTCTGCACCTCCTCCTCCCAGCCCCCACCAGAGCCACAGGAGCTGGGAAAGGGTTATTT
TCTGCACAAGGAATTTCGCGGCTTGGCTTAGGAGGTGCTGGCGCAAAAGCCCAGACCACAAAGGTGTCTG
GTGTCCCTGGCTCCTGGCCGCTAGGTCCTGGACCTGCCCCACACTGGGGCTTCACTGGGGCTTTATTTCA
TGCTGAACTGGAAGCTAGGACAGGGCCAGCCAACCCCTGCCAAGAGTCTCTCTCCCACCTTGGTCCTGGT
GGCCCTTTAACGATCCTAGCAGAAGTTAAGGTGCTAGGGACCTGTTTGGGACACAGGTCAGTGCCCTCAC
CCAGGGGGTGAGGTACACACAACAAACAGACAAATCATATAAAAGAATACGAACGTGGTGTGGTGGTACA
TACTGAAGCAGGAGACCACCAGTTAGAAGTCAGCATGGTCTACATAGTGAGATCCTGTCTCCAAAGTTAA
ACATATAGGACTCACTCCCCCCCCCCCAAGTTGCCCTCTGACCTTCATATGTATGCCTCGGAATTGGTGT
ATGGTCTCACACATACAGAGTAAGTAAAATATAATAAAAACCAAAACAAACCCCCATAATGTTAGGTACT
GACAGCTGTTCTGACAAAGTAAATAAGAGCCAAGATGATGTAGTCAGTGTGGAGAAAGGCAGATTACTCA
AAATGGGCACAGAAAATACTGTGAAGGTGACATTGGAGCCCTGGGCTTCAGCACAATCAGCCCTTCCATC
ACCTGGGGATAGTAGGCGGGGTCGGGGTGGGGGGTGTCCAGGCAGAATGGAAGTAGGGCAAAAGCCCTGA
AGCAGTGATGAGCTGGTGTGCTGGGGGTGGAGGAACGGTGGACGATGGAGTGGGAGGAGAGCTGAGAAGA
TGACGTCAGAGTAGCAGCGGGGGATCGCGGGAATGGCCCCTTTGAAATCCCGCACCTCCGACCCCCAGAG
CTGTGGGATGCCAAGGTACCCTTTTGGCTTGGATAAGGTCTACAGGTTTCTATGTATACCTAGCTTGACC
CTTTCACTCCGCCATGCCCTCTTAGGTCCTGAGATCTCCAGTCCGAGGGATCTCAGGTGTCATAAGTAGG
TCTCTGGGATGTCTCAGCCTTATCTCCCCAAGAACTGGATAAGGTTAACCTCTATAATTAGGAAGACGGA
AATTGGTCCCTCAAACTGTCCTCCAAGTCCTCTTGGGTGTCTAGAGATGACCTTTCTCAGAAGAGGAAGA
GGAAAGGGTTCCGACACCCCCAGAGAGTCTGGTGAAGCCGGAATGACCTAGACCATGCAACGGGTGTGCA
GAAGCCACGAAGCCACCGGAGAGGCCGGTGCCCGGGCGCCTCCCGGGCCGCTGCGGCAAAGGCTGGGCGG
CCGCGCCCTCCCCCCGCGGTGATTCATCCCGCCCCCTCCCGCTCCCTCCTCCCTCCTCCGTCTCCCTCCT
CCCTCCCGGGCCGCCGCTGCAGTGCGCAGGAGCCCGCGGTCCGCACCCCAGCGCCGGGAGCCCGAGCGCG
AGCAACGTCCGGAGCCAGGCAGGGGTCGCCGCAGCCTGGATGCGCCCTGTGGCGCGCGCGCACGCAGCAT
CCCGAGCCTCCCGCCGCGCGGCGGGGATGCCTGCTCTCCGAGCCCCGGGGCTGGGCCCCCGGCGGTAACC
GGAGCGGGGGGGCGCGCCCCCCCAGCAGCAGCTGCCGCGCCCGCGCCCGGGCCAGTCGCCGCCGGGGCCC
ATCGCCTGTCGCCGCGCTCTGCGCACCCACCGCCTTGCGCGGCCGGATCCGCCACCATGGATTATGGAGG
CGCCCTGAGTGCCGTTGGGCGCGAGCTGCTATTTGTAACGAACCCAGTAGTCGTCAATGGCTCTGTACTT
GTGCCTGAGGACCAGTGTTACTGCGCGGGCTGGATTGAGTCGCGTGGCACAAACGGTGCCCAAACGGCGT
CGAACGTGCTGCAATGGCTTGCTGCTGGCTTCTCCATCCTACTGCTTATGTTTTACGCCTACCAAACATG
GAAGTCAACCTGCGGCTGGGAGGAGATCTATGTGTGCGCTATCGAGATGGTCAAGGTGATTCTCGAGTTC
TTCTTCGAGTTTAAGAACCCGTCCATGCTGTATCTAGCCACAGGCCACCGCGTCCAGTGGTTGCGTTACG
CCGAGTGGCTTCTCACCTGCCCGGTCATTTGCATTCACCTGTCAAACCTGACGGGCTTGTCCAACGACTA
CAGCAGGCGCACCATGGGTCTGCTTGTGTCTGATATTGGCACAATTGTGTGGGGCGCCACTTCCGCCATG
GCCACCGGATACGTCAAGGTCATCTTCTTCTGCCTGGGTCTGTGTTATGGTGCTAACACGTTCTTTCACG
CTGCCAAGGCCTACATCGAGGGTTACCACACCGTGCCGAAGGGCCGGTGTCGCCAGGTGGTGACTGGCAT
GGCTTGGCTCTTCTTCGTATCATGGGGTATGTTCCCCATCCTGTTCATCCTCGGCCCCGAGGGCTTCGGC
GTCCTGAGCGTGTACGGCTCCACCGTCGGCCACACCATCATTGACCTGATGTCGAAGAACTGCTGGGGTC
TGCTCGGCCACTACCTGCGCGTGCTGATCCACGAGCATATCCTCATCCACGGCGACATTCGCAAGACCAC
CAAATTGAACATTGGTGGCACTGAGATTGAGGTCGAGACGCTGGTGGAGGACGAGGCCGAGGCTGGCGCG
GTACCCATGGTGAGCAAGGGCGAGGAGCTGTTCACCGGGGTGGTGCCCATCCTGGTCGAGCTGGACGGCG
ACGTAAACGGCCACAAGTTCAGCGTGTCCGGCGAGGGCGAGGGCGATGCCACCTACGGCAAGCTGACCCT
GAAGTTCATCTGCACCACCGGCAAGCTGCCCGTGCCCTGGCCCACCCTCGTGACCACCCTGACCTACGGC
GTGCAGTGCTTCAGCCGCTACCCCGACCACATGAAGCAGCACGACTTCTTCAAGTCCGCCATGCCCGAAG
GCTACGTCCAGGAGCGCACCATCTTCTTCAAGGACGACGGCAACTACAAGACCCGCGCCGAGGTGAAGTT
CGAGGGCGACACCCTGGTGAACCGCATCGAGCTGAAGGGCATCGACTTCAAGGAGGACGGCAACATCCTG
GGGCACAAGCTGGAGTACAACTACAACAGCCACAACGTCTATATCATGGCCGACAAGCAGAAGAACGGCA
TCAAGGTGAACTTCAAGATCCGCCACAACATCGAGGACGGCAGCGTGCAGCTCGCCGACCACTACCAGCA
GAACACCCCCATCGGCGACGGCCCCGTGCTGCTGCCCGACAACCACTACCTGAGCACCCAGTCCGCCCTG
AGCAAAGACCCCAACGAGAAGCGCGATCACATGGTCCTGCTGGAGTTCGTGACCGCCGCCGGGATCACTC
TCGGCATGGACGAGCTGTACAAGTGATAAGAATTCGATATCAAGCTTATCGATAATCAACCTCTGGATTA
CAAAATTTGTGAAAGATTGACTGGTATTCTTAACTATGTTGCTCCTTTTACGCTATGTGGATACGCTGCT
TTAATGCCTTTGTATCATGCTATTGCTTCCCGTATGGCTTTCATTTTCTCCTCCTTGTATAAATCCTGGT
TGCTGTCTCTTTATGAGGAGTTGTGGCCCGTTGTCAGGCAACGTGGCGTGGTGTGCACTGTGTTTGCTGA
CGCAACCCCCACTGGTTGGGGCATTGCCACCACCTGTCAGCTCCTTTCCGGGACTTTCGCTTTCCCCCTC
CCTATTGCCACGGCGGAACTCATCGCCGCCTGCCTTGCCCGCTGCTGGACAGGGGCTCGGCTGTTGGGCA
CTGACAATTCCGTGGTGTTGTCGGGGAAATCATCGTCCTTTCCTTGGCTGCTCGCCTATGTTGCCACCTG
GATTCTGCGCGGGACGTCCTTCTGCTACGTCCCTTCGGCCCTCAATCCAGCGGACCTTCCTTCCCGCGGC
CTGCTGCCGGCTCTGCGGCCTCTTCCGCGTCTTCGCCTTCGCCCTCAGACGAGTCGGATCTCCCTTTGGG
CCGCCTCCCCGCATCGATACCGAGCGCTGCTCGAGAGATCTACGGGTGGCATCCCTGTGACCCCTCCCCA
GTGCCTCTCCTGGCCCTGGAAGTTGCCACTCCAGTGCCCACCAGCCTTGTCCTAATAAAATTAAGTTGCA
TCATTTTGTCTGACTAGGTGTCCTTCTATAATATTATGGGGTGGAGGGGGGTGGTATGGAGCAAGGGGCA
AGTTGGGAAGACAACCTGTAGGGCCTGCGGGGTCTATTGGGAACCAAGCTGGAGTGCAGTGGCACAATCT
TGGCTCACTGCAATCTCCGCCTCCTGGGTTCAAGCGATTCTCCTGCCTCAGCCTCCCGAGTTGTTGGGAT
TCCAGGCATGCATGACCAGGCTCAGCTAATTTTTGTTTTTTTGGTAGAGACGGGGTTTCACCATATTGGC
CAGGCTGGTCTCCAACTCCTAATCTCAGGTGATCTACCCACCTTGGCCTCCCAAATTGCTGGGATTACAG
GCGTGAACCACTGCTCCCTTCCCTGTCCTTCTGATTTTGTAGGTAACCACGTGCGGACCGAGCGGCCGCA
GGAACCCCTAGTGATGGAGTTGGCCACTCCCTCTCTGCGCGCTCGCTCGCTCACTGAGGCCGGGCGACCA
AAGGTCGCCCGACGCCCGGGCTTTGCCCGGGCGGCCTCAGTGAGCGAGCGAGCGCGCAGCTGCCTGCAGG
GGCGCCTGATGCGGTATTTTCTCCTTACGCATCTGTGCGGTATTTCACACCGCATA
[95 nt withheld, positions 5167-5261]
T
[46 nt withheld, positions 5263-5308]
C
[141 nt withheld, positions 5310-5450]
CCTTTGACGTTGGAGTCCACGTTCTTT
[37 nt withheld, positions 5478-5514]
ACTCTATCTCGGGCTATTCTTTTGATTTATAAGGGATTTTGCCGATTTCGGTCTATTGGTTAAAAAATGA
GCTGATTTAACAAAAATTTAACGCGAATTTTAACAAAATATTAACGTTTACAATTTTATGGTGCACTCTC
AGTACAATCTGCTCTGATGCCGCATAGTTAAGCCAGCCCCGACACCCGCCAACACCCGCTGACGCGCCCT
GACGGGCTTGTCTGCTCCCGGCATCCGCTTACAGACAAGCTGTGACCGTCTCCGGGAGCTGCATGTGTCA
GAGGTTTTCACCGTCATCACCGAAACGCGCGAGACGAAAGGGCCTCGTGATACGCCTATTTTTATAGGTT
AATGTCATGATAATAATGGTTTCTTAGACGTCAGGTGGCACTTTTCGGGGAAATGTGCGCGGAACCCCTA
TTTGTTTATTTTTCTAAATACATTCAAATATGTATCCGCTCATGAGACAATAACCCTGATAAATGCTTCA
ATAATATTGAAAAAGGAAGAGTATGAGTATTCAACATTTCCGTGTCGCCCTTATTCCCTTTTTTGCGGCA
TTTTGCCTTCCTGTTTTTGCTCACCCAGAAACGCTGGTGAAAGTAAAAGATGCTGAAGATCAGTTGGGTG
CACGAGTGGGTTACATCGAACTGGATCTCAACAGCGGTAAGATCCTTGAGAGTTTTCGCCCCGAAGAACG
TTTTCCAATGATGAGCACTTTTAAAGTTCTGCTATGTGGCGCGGTATTATCCCGTATTGACGCCGGGCAA
GAGCAACTCGGTCGCCGCATACACTATTCTCAGAATGACTTGGTTGAGTACTCACCAGTCACAGAAAAGC
ATCTTACGGATGGCATGACAGTAAGAGAATTATGCAGTGCTGCCATAACCATGAGTGATAACACTGCGGC
CAACTTACTTCTGACAACGATCGGAGGACCGAAGGAGCTAACCGCTTTTTTGCACAACATGGGGGATCAT
GTAACTCGCCTTGATCGTTGGGAACCGGAGCTGAATGAAGCCATACCAAACGACGAGCGTGACACCACGA
TGCCTGTAGCAATGGCAACAACGTTGCGCAAACTATTAACTGGCGAACTACTTACTCTAGCTTCCCGGCA
ACAATTAATAGACTGGATGGAGGCGGATAAAGTTGCAGGACCACTTCTGCGCTCGGCCCTTCCGGCTGGC
TGGTTTATTGCTGATAAATCTGGAGCCGGTGAGCGTGGGTCTCGCGGTATCATTGCAGCACTGGGGCCAG
ATGGTAAGCCCTCCCGTATCGTAGTTATCTACACGACGGGGAGTCAGGCAACTATGGATGAACGAAATAG
ACAGATCGCTGAGATAGGTGCCTCACTGATTAAGCATTGGTAACTGTCAGACCAAGTTTACTCATATATA
CTTTAGATTGATTTAAAACTTCATTTTTAATTTAAAAGGATCTAGGTGAAGATCCTTTTTGATAATCTCA
TGACCAAAATCCCTTAACGTGAGTTTTCGTTCCACTGAGCGTCAGACCCCGTAGAAAAGATCAAAGGATC
TTCTTGAGATCCTTTTTTTCTGCGCGTAATCTGCTGCTTGCAAACAAAAAAACCACCGCTACCAGCGGTG
GTTTGTTTGCCGGATCAAGAGCTACCAACTCTTTTTCCGAAGGTAACTGGCTTCAGCAGAGCGCAGATAC
CAAATACTGTTCTTCTAGTGTAGCCGTAGTTAGGCCACCACTTCAAGAACTCTGTAGCACCGCCTACATA
CCTCGCTCTGCTAATCCTGTTACCAGTGGCTGCTGCCAGTGGCGATAAGTCGTGTCTTACCGGGTTGGAC
TCAAGACGATAGTTACCGGATAAGGCGCAGCGGTCGGGCTGAACGGGGGGTTCGTGCACACAGCCCAGCT
TGGAGCGAACGACCTACACCGAACTGAGATACCTACAGCGTGAGCTATGAGAAAGCGCCACGCTTCCCGA
AGGGAGAAAGGCGGACAGGTATCCGGTAAGCGGCAGGGTCGGAACAGGAGAGCGCACGAGGGAGCTTCCA
GGGGGAAACGCCTGGTATCTTTATAGTCCTGTCGGGTTTCGCCACCTCTGACTTGAGCGTCGATTTTTGT
GATGCTCGTCAGGGGGGCGGAGCCTATGGAAAAACGCCAGCAACGCGGCCTTTTTACGGTTCCTGGCCTT
TTGCTGGCCTTTTGCTCACATGT
Features (pLannotate 1.2.2; 15 found; start..end, strand, type, name):
     12..39      +  repeat_region  AAV2 ITR (fragment): inverted terminal repeat of adeno-associated virus serotype 2 inverted
     68..95      +  repeat_region  AAV2 ITR (fragment): inverted terminal repeat of adeno-associated virus serotype 2 inverted
   2157..3082    +  CDS            ChR2 (fragment): N-terminal fragment of channelrhodopsin-2 from the alga Chlamydomonas reinhardtii (Nagel et al., 2003) blue light-activated cation channel
   3087..3803    +  CDS            EGFP: EGFP is a basic (constitutively fluorescent) green fluorescent protein published in 1996, derived from Aequorea victoria. It is reported to be a rapidly-maturing weak dimer with moderate acid sensitivity.
   3810..3834    +  misc_feature   MCS (fragment): pBluescript multiple cloning site
   3834..4422    +  misc_feature   WPRE: woodchuck hepatitis virus posttranscriptional regulatory element
   4454..4930    +  polyA_signal   hGH poly(A) signal: human growth hormone polyadenylation signal
   4970..5110    +  repeat_region  AAV2 ITR: inverted terminal repeat of adeno-associated virus serotype 2 inverted
   5115..5166    -  misc_feature   bom (fragment): basis of mobility region from pBR322
   5185..5640    +  rep_origin     f1 ori (sequence partly withheld): f1 bacteriophage origin of replication; arrow indicates direction of (+) strand synthesis
   5641..5690    -  misc_feature   bom (fragment): basis of mobility region from pBR322
   5792..5827    -  CDS            rop (fragment): Rop protein, which maintains plasmids at low copy number; rop
   5922..6026    +  promoter       AmpR promoter: bla
   6027..6887    +  CDS            AmpR: β-lactamase; bla; confers resistance to ampicillin, carbenicillin, and related antibiotics
   7058..7646    +  rep_origin     ori: high-copy-number ColE1/pMB1/pBR322/pUC origin of replication
