[The description below was written by a language model from this plasmid's Addgene catalogue record and pLannotate feature annotations shown in this document.]
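Description:
100_pAAV-ProA30-CatCh-GFP-WPRE is an AAV transfer plasmid built on a pAAV backbone, designed for packaging a cell-type-targeted optogenetic cassette into recombinant adeno-associated virus. In bacteria it is maintained as a high-copy plasmid through a ColE1/pUC-type origin and selected with ampicillin via the β-lactamase gene and its own promoter. An f1 phage origin is also present in the backbone, along with small annotated remnants of pBR322 bom and rop sequences. The expression cassette is flanked by AAV2 inverted terminal repeats, which provide the signals for replication and encapsidation of the viral genome. In the sequenced record the downstream ITR is annotated in full, whereas the upstream one is detected only as two short fragments.

The payload is CatCh-GFP, a synthetic fusion of the L132C variant of channelrhodopsin-2 (the blue-light-gated cation channel from Chlamydomonas reinhardtii) to EGFP, so that expressing cells can be both driven with light and identified by green fluorescence. Expression is controlled by ProA30, a synthetic promoter. It is not called out in the feature table, but the roughly 2 kb unannotated stretch between the upstream ITR and the ChR2 coding sequence presumably contains it. Downstream of the fusion lie a WPRE, which enhances transcript stability and expression, and a human growth hormone polyadenylation signal.

The construct belongs to a collection of synthetic-promoter AAVs intended to direct expression to neuronal and glial cell types in the retina of mice, non-human primates and humans. The record does not state which cell population ProA30 targets.
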