Addgene plasmid #125913: 100_pAAV-ProA30-CatCh-GFP-WPRE
Purpose: Targeting expression to neuronal and glial cell types in mice, non-human primates, and human retina
Depositing lab: Botond Roska. Depositing organization: Friedrich Miescher Institute for Biomedical Research. Publication: Targeting neuronal and glial cell types with synthetic promoter AAVs in mice, non-human primates and humans. Juttner J, Szabo A, Gross-Scherf B, Morikawa RK, Rompani SB, Hantz P, Szikra T, Esposti F, Cowan CS, Bharioke A, Patino-Alvarez CP, Keles O, Kusnyerik A, Azoulay T, Hartl D, Krebs AR, Schubeler D, Hajdu RI, Lukats A, Nemeth J, Nagy ZZ, Wu KC, Wu RH, Xiang L, Fang XL, Jin ZB, Goldblum D, Hasler PW, Scholl HPN, Krol J, Roska B. Nat Neurosci. 2019 Jul 8. pii: 10.1038/s41593-019-0431-2. doi: 10.1038/s41593-019-0431-2. PubMed 31285614.
Backbone
  Vector backbone: pAAV
  Vector type: AAV
Growth in bacteria
  Bacterial resistance: Ampicillin, 100 μg/mL
  Growth temperature: 37°C
  Growth strain: NEB Stable
  Copy number: High Copy
Gene/Insert
  Gene/Insert name: CatCh-GFP (alt name: ChR2(L132C)-EGFP)
  Species: Synthetic
  Promoter: ProA30
  Cloning method: Restriction Enzyme; 5′ cloning site Unknown (unknown if destroyed); 3′ cloning site Unknown (unknown if destroyed)
Terms and licenses: Academic/Nonprofit Terms; Industry Terms: Not Available to Industry
Depositor comments: Please visit https://www.biorxiv.org/content/early/2018/10/04/434720.full.pdf for BioRxiv preprint
How to cite: 100_pAAV-ProA30-CatCh-GFP-WPRE was a gift from Botond Roska (Addgene plasmid # 125913 ; http://n2t.net/addgene:125913 ; RRID:Addgene_125913)
